>Addgene plasmid #238191 | pCMV_SNAP_24 | addgene full sequence | sequence record 472654 | Addgene NGS Result
TTCTTTCCTGCGTTATCCCCTGATTCTGTGGATAACCGTATTACCGCCTTTGAGTGAGCTGATACCGCTC
GCCGCAGCCGAACGACCGAGCGCAGCGAGTCAGTGAGCGAGGAAGCGGAAGAGCGCCCAATACGCAAACC
GCCTCTCCCCGCGCGTTGGCCGATTCATTAATGCAGCTGGCACGACAGGTTTCCCGACTGGAAAGCGGGC
AGTGAGCGCAACGCAATTAATGTGAGTTAGCTCACTCATTAGGCACCCCAGGCTTTACACTTTATGCTTC
CGGCTCGTATGTTGTGTGGAATTGTGAGCGGATAACAATTTCACACAGGAAACAGCTATGACCATGATTA
CGCCAAGCGCGCAATTAACCCTCACTAAAGGGAACAAAAGCTGGAGCTGCAAGCTTAATGTAGTCTTATG
CAATACTCTTGTAGTCTTGCAACATGGTAACGATGAGTTAGCAACATGCCTTACAAGGAGAGAAAAAGCA
CCGTGCATGCCGATTGGTGGAAGTAAGGTGGTACGATCGTGCCTTATTAGGAAGGCAACAGACGGGTCTG
ACATGGATTGGACGAACCACTGAATTGCCGCATTGCAGAGATATTGTATTTAAGTGCCTAGCTCGATACA
TAAACGGGTCTCTCTGGTTAGACCAGATCTGAGCCTGGGAGCTCTCTGGCTAACTAGGGAACCCACTGCT
TAAGCCTCAATAAAGCTTGCCTTGAGTGCTTCAAGTAGTGTGTGCCCGTCTGTTGTGTGACTCTGGTAAC
TAGAGATCCCTCAGACCCTTTTAGTCAGTGTGGAAAATCTCTAGCAGTGGCGCCCGAACAGGGACTTGAA
AGCGAAAGGGAAACCAGAGGAGCTCTCTCGACGCAGGACTCGGCTTGCTGAAGCGCGCACGGCAAGAGGC
GAGGGGCGGCGACTGGTGAGTACGCCAAAAATTTTGACTAGCGGAGGCTAGAAGGAGAGAGATGGGTGCG
AGAGCGTCAGTATTAAGCGGGGGAGAATTAGATCGCGATGGGAAAAAATTCGGTTAAGGCCAGGGGGAAA
GAAAAAATATAAATTAAAACATATAGTATGGGCAAGCAGGGAGCTAGAACGATTCGCAGTTAATCCTGGC
CTGTTAGAAACATCAGAAGGCTGTAGACAAATACTGGGACAGCTACAACCATCCCTTCAGACAGGATCAG
AAGAACTTAGATCATTATATAATACAGTAGCAACCCTCTATTGTGTGCATCAAAGGATAGAGATAAAAGA
CACCAAGGAAGCTTTAGACAAGATAGAGGAAGAGCAAAACAAAAGTAAGACCACCGCACAGCAAGCGGCC
GCTGATCTTCAGACCTGGAGGAGGAGATATGAGGGACAATTGGAGAAGTGAATTATATAAATATAAAGTA
GTAAAAATTGAACCATTAGGAGTAGCACCCACCAAGGCAAAGAGAAGAGTGGTGCAGAGAGAAAAAAGAG
CAGTGGGAATAGGAGCTTTGTTCCTTGGGTTCTTGGGAGCAGCAGGAAGCACTATGGGCGCAGCGTCAAT
GACGCTGACGGTACAGGCCAGACAATTATTGTCTGGTATAGTGCAGCAGCAGAACAATTTGCTGAGGGCT
ATTGAGGCGCAACAGCATCTGTTGCAACTCACAGTCTGGGGCATCAAGCAGCTCCAGGCAAGAATCCTGG
CTGTGGAAAGATACCTAAAGGATCAACAGCTCCTGGGGATTTGGGGTTGCTCTGGAAAACTCATTTGCAC
CACTGCTGTGCCTTGGAATGCTAGTTGGAGTAATAAATCTCTGGAACAGATTTGGAATCACACGACCTGG
ATGGAGTGGGACAGAGAAATTAACAATTACACAAGCTTAATACACTCCTTAATTGAAGAATCGCAAAACC
AGCAAGAAAAGAATGAACAAGAATTATTGGAATTAGATAAATGGGCAAGTTTGTGGAATTGGTTTAACAT
AACAAATTGGCTGTGGTATATAAAATTATTCATAATGATAGTAGGAGGCTTGGTAGGTTTAAGAATAGTT
TTTGCTGTACTTTCTATAGTGAATAGAGTTAGGCAGGGATATTCACCATTATCGTTTCAGACCCACCTCC
CAACCCCGAGGGGACCCGACAGGCCCGAAGGAATAGAAGAAGAAGGTGGAGAGAGAGACAGAGACAGATC
CATTCGATTAGTGAACGGATCTCGACGGTATCGGTTAACTTTTAAAAGAAAAGGGGGGATTGGGGGGTAC
AGTGCAGGGGAAAGAATAGTAGACATAATAGCAACAGACATACAAACTAAAGAATTACAAAAACAAATTA
CAAAATTCAAAATTTTATCGATCGGGTTTATTACAGGGACAGCAGAGATCCAGTTTATCGATGAGGCCCT
TTCGTCTTCACTCGAGGGAGTTCCGCGTTACATAACTTACGGTAAATGGCCCGCCTGGCTGACCGCCCAA
CGACCCCCGCCCATTGACGTCAATAATGACGTATGTTCCCATAGTAACGCCAATAGGGACTTTCCATTGA
CGTCAATGGGTGGAGTATTTACGGTAAACTGCCCACTTGGCAGTACATCAAGTGTATCATATGCCAAGTA
CGCCCCCTATTGACGTCAATGACGGTAAATGGCCCGCCTGGCATTATGCCCAGTACATGACCTTATGGGA
CTTTCCTACTTGGCAGTACATCTACGTATTAGTCATCGCTATTACCATGGTGATGCGGTTTTGGCAGTAC
ATCAATGGGCGTGGATAGCGGTTTGACTCACGGGGATTTCCAAGTCTCCACCCCATTGACGTCAATGGGA
GTTTGTTTTGGCACCAAAATCAACGGGACTTTCCAAAATGTCGTAACAACTCCGCCCCATTGACGCAAAT
GGGCGGTAGGCGTGTACGGTGGGAGGTCTATATAAGCAGAGCTCGTTTAGTGAACCGTCAGATCACGCGT
GACAAATTGCCCGGGCTGTGAGACGGTTGTAAATGAGCACACAAAATACACATGCTAAAATATTATATTC
TATGACCTTTATAAAATCAACCAAAATCTTCTTTTTAATAACTTTAGTATCAATAATTAGAATTTTTATG
TTCCTTTTTGCAAACTTTTAATAAAAATGAGCAAAATAAAAAAACGCTAGTTTTAGTAACTCGCGTTGTT
TTCTTCACCTTTAATAATAGCTACTCCACCACTTGTTCCTAAGCGGTCAGCTCCTGCTTCAATCATTTTT
TGAGCATCTTCAAATGTTCTAACTCCACCAGCTGCTTTAACTAAAGCATTGTCTTTAACAACTGACTTCA
TTAGTTTAACATCTTCAAATGTTGCACCTGATTTTGAAAATCCTGTTGATGTTTTAACAAATTCTAATCC
AGCTTCAACAGCTATTTCACAAGCTTTCATGATTTCTTCTTTTGTTAATAAACAATTTTCCATAATACAT
TTAACAACATGTGATCCAGCTGCTTTTTTTACAGCTTTCATGTCTTCTAAAACTAATTCATAATTTTTGT
CTTTTAATGCACCAATATTTAATACCATATCAATTTCTGTTGCACCATCTTTAATTGCTTCAGAAACTTC
GAATGCTTTTGTAGCTGTTGTGCATGCACCTAGAGGAAAACCTACAACATTTGTTATTCCTACATTTGTG
CCTTTTAATAATTCTTTACAATAGCTTGTTCAATATGAATTAACACAAACTGTTGCAAAATCAAATTCAA
TTGCTTCATCACATAATTGTTTAATTTCAGCTTTCGTAGCATCTTGTTTTAATAATGTGTGATCTATATA
TTTGTTTAGTTTCATTTTTTCTCCTATATATTCATTTTTAATTTTAATTCTTTAATAATTTCGTCTACTT
TAACTTTAGCGTTTTGAACAGATTCACCAACACCTATAAAATAAATTTTTAGTTTAGGTTCAGTTCCACT
TGGGCGAACAGCAAATCATGACTTATCTTCTAAATAAAATTTTAGTAAGTCTTGTCCTGGCATATTATAC
ATTCCATCGATGTAGTCTTCAACATTAACAACTTTAAGTCCAGCAATTTGAGTTAAGGGTGTTGCTCTCA
ATGATTTCATTAATGGTTCAATTTTTAATTTCTTTTCTTCTGGTTTAAAATTCAAGTTTAAAGTGAAAGT
GTAATATGCACCCATTTCTTTAAATAAATCTTCTAAATAGTCTACTAATGTTTTATTTTGTTTTTTATAA
AATCAAGCAGCCTCTGCTATTAATATAGAAGCTTGTATTCCATCTTTATCTCTAGCTGAGTCATCAATTA
CATATCCATAACTTTCTTCATAAGCAAAAACAAAATTTAATCCGTTATCTTCTTCTTTAGCAATTTCTCT
ACCCATTCATTTAAATCCAGTTAAAGTTTTTACAATATTAACTCCATATTTTTCATGAGCGATTCTATCA
CCCAAATCACTTGTTACAAAACTTGAATATAGAGCCGGATTTTTTGGAATGCTATTTAAGCGTTTTAGAT
TTGATAATTTTCAATCAATTAAAATTGGTCCTGTTTGATTTCCATCTAATCTTACAAAATGACCATCATG
TTTTATTGCCATTCCAAATCTGTCAGCATCTGGGTCATTCATAATAATAATATCTGCATCATGTTTAATA
CCATATTCAAGCGGTATTTTTCATGCAGGATCAAATTCTGGATTTGGATTTACAACATTTTTAAATGTTT
CATCTTCAAATGCATGCTCTTCAACCTCAATAACGTTATATCCTGATTCACGTAATATTTTTGGGGTAAA
TTTAGTTCCTGTTCCATTAACTGCGCTAAAAATAATTTTTAAATCTTTTTTAGCTTCTTGCTCTTTTTTG
TACGTCTCGGGATCCGGAGCTACCGCGGAGCCGCGTAGCAAACGTCCGCGTGTGACGCTGCCGGCGTGTC
CGGCGCATAGTGGGGACAAAGACTGCGAAATGAAGCGCACCACCCTGGATAGCCCTCTGGGCAAGCTGGA
ACTGTCTGGGTGCGAACAGGGCCTGCACCGTATCATCTTCCTGGGCAAAGGAACATCTGCCGCCGACGCC
GTGGAAGTGCCTGCCCCAGCCGCCGTGCTGGGCGGACCAGAGCCACTGATGCAGGCCACCGCCTGGCTCA
ACGCCTACTTTCACCAGCCTGAGGCCATCGAGGAGTTCCCTGTGCCAGCCCTGCACCACCCAGTGTTCCA
GCAGGAGAGCTTTACCCGCCAGGTGCTGTGGAAACTGCTGAAAGTGGTGAAGTTCGGAGAGGTCATCAGC
TACAGCCACCTGGCCGCCCTGGCCGGCAATCCCGCCGCCACCGCCGCCGTGAAAACCGCCCTGAGCGGAA
ATCCCGTGCCCATTCTGATCCCCTGCCACCGGGTGGTGCAGGGCGACCTGGACGTGGGGGGCTACGAGGG
CGGGCTCGCCGTGAAAGAGTGGCTGCTGGCCCACGAGGGCCACAGACTGGGCAAGCCTGGGCTGGGTGGT
GGATCTGGAGGTTCAGGTGGAAGTGCGGCCGGTACCGGCAGCGGAGGA
[549 nt withheld, positions 5509-6057]
TGAACTAGTTGTACAAAGTGGTTGATATCCAGCACAGTGGCGGCCGCTCGACAATCAACCTCTGGATTAC
AAAATTTGTGAAAGATTGACTGGTATTCTTAACTATGTTGCTCCTTTTACGCTATGTGGATACGCTGCTT
TAATGCCTTTGTATCATGCTATTGCTTCCCGTATGGCTTTCATTTTCTCCTCCTTGTATAAATCCTGGTT
GCTGTCTCTTTATGAGGAGTTGTGGCCCGTTGTCAGGCAACGTGGCGTGGTGTGCACTGTGTTTGCTGAC
GCAACCCCCACTGGTTGGGGCATTGCCACCACCTGTCAGCTCCTTTCCGGGACTTTCGCTTTCCCCCTCC
CTATTGCCACGGCGGAACTCATCGCCGCCTGCCTTGCCCGCTGCTGGACAGGGGCTCGGCTGTTGGGCAC
TGACAATTCCGTGGTGTTGTCGGGGAAGCTGACGTCCTTTCCATGGCTGCTCGCCTGTGTTGCCACCTGG
ATTCTGCGCGGGACGTCCTTCTGCTACGTCCCTTCGGCCCTCAATCCAGCGGACCTTCCTTCCCGCGGCC
TGCTGCCGGCTCTGCGGCCTCTTCCGCGTCTTCGCCTTCGCCCTCAGACGAGTCGGATCTCCCTTTGGGC
CGCCTCCCCGCCTGGAATTCTGCAGATATCCGGTTAGTAATGAGTTTGGAATTAATTCTGTGGAATGTGT
GTCAGTTAGGGTGTGGAAAGTCCCCAGGCTCCCCAGCAGGCAGAAGTATGCAAAGCATGCATCTCAATTA
GTCAGCAACCAGGTGTGGAAAGTCCCCAGGCTCCCCAGCAGGCAGAAGTATGCAAAGCATGCATCTCAAT
TAGTCAGCAACCATAGTCCCGCCCCTAACTCCGCCCATCCCGCCCCTAACTCCGCCCAGTTCCGCCCATT
CTCCGCCCCATGGCTGACTAATTTTTTTTATTTATGCAGAGGCCGAGGCCGCCTCTGCCTCTGAGCTATT
CCAGAAGTAGTGAGGAGGCTTTTTTGGAGGCCTAGGCTTTTGCAAAAAGCTCCCGGGAGCTTGTATATCC
ATTTTCGGATCTGATCAGCACGTGCCACCATGACCGAGTACAAGCCCACGGTGCGCCTCGCCACCCGCGA
TGATGTCCCTAGGGCCGTACGCACCCTCGCCGCCGCGTTCGCCGACTACCCCGCCACGCGCCACACCGTC
GATCCGGACCGCCACATCGAGCGGGTCACCGAGCTGCAAGAACTCTTCCTCACGCGCGTCGGGCTCGACA
TCGGCAAGGTGTGGGTCGCTGATGACGGCGCCGCCGTGGCGGTCTGGACCACGCCGGAGAGCGTCGAAGC
GGGGGCGGTGTTCGCCGAGATCGGCCCGCGCATGGCCGAGTTGAGCGGTTCCCGGCTGGCCGCGCAGCAA
CAGATGGAAGGCCTCCTGGCGCCGCACCGGCCCAAGGAGCCCGCGTGGTTCCTGGCCACCGTCGGCGTTT
CGCCCGACCACCAGGGCAAGGGTCTGGGCAGCGCCGTCGTGCTCCCCGGAGTGGAAGCTGCCGAGCGCGC
CGGGGTGCCTGCCTTCCTGGAGACCTCCGCGCCCCGCAACCTCCCCTTCTACGAGCGGCTCGGCTTCACC
GTCACCGCCGACGTCGAGGTGCCCGAAGGACCGCGCACCTGGTGCATGACCCGCAAGCCCGGTGCCTAGG
GTACCTTTAAGACCAATGACTTACAAGGCAGCTGTAGATCTTAGCCACTTTTTAAAAGAAAAGGGGGGAC
TGGAAGGGCTAGCTCACTCCCAACGAAGACAAGATCTGCTTTTTGCTTGTACTGGGTCTCTCTGGTTAGA
CCAGATCTGAGCCTGGGAGCTCTCTGGCTAACTAGGGAACCCACTGCTTAAGCCTCAATAAAGCTTGCCT
TGAGTGCTTCAAGTAGTGTGTGCCCGTCTGTTGTGTGACTCTGGTAACTAGAGATCCCTCAGACCCTTTT
AGTCAGTGTGGAAAATCTCTAGCAGTAGTAGTTCATGTCATCTTATTATTCAGTATTTATAACTTGCAAA
GAAATGAATATCAGAGAGTGAGAGGAACTTGTTTATTGCAGCTTATAATGGTTACAAATAAAGCAATAGC
ATCACAAATTTCACAAATAAAGCATTTTTTTCACTGCATTCTAGTTGTGGTTTGTCCAAACTCATCAATG
TATCTTATCATGTCTGGCTCTAGCTATCCCGCCCCTAACTCCGCCCATCCCGCCCCTAACTCCGCCCAGT
TCCGCCCATTCTCCGCCCCATGGCTGACTAATTTTTTTTATTTATGCAGAGGCCGAGGCCGCCTCGGCCT
CTGAGCTATTCCAGAAGTAGTGAGGAGGCTTTTTTGGAGGCCTAGGGACGTACCCAATTCGCCCTATAGT
GAGTCGTATTACGCGCGCTCACTGGCCGTCGTTTTACAACGTCGTGACTGGGAAAACCCTGGCGTTACCC
AACTTAATCGCCTTGCAGCACATCCCCCTTTCGCCAGCTGGCGTAATAGCGAAGAGGCCCGCACCGATCG
CCCTTCCCAACAGTTGCGCAGCCTGAATGGCGAATGGG
[124 nt withheld, positions 8616-8739]
C
[91 nt withheld, positions 8741-8831]
A
[49 nt withheld, positions 8833-8881]
CCTTTGACGTTGGAGTCCACGTTCTTT
[37 nt withheld, positions 8909-8945]
ACCCTATCTCGGTCTATTCTTTTGATTTATAAGGGATTTTGCCGATTTCGGCCTATTGGTTAAAAAATGA
GCTGATTTAACAAAAATTTAACGCGAATTTTAACAAAATATTAACGCTTACAATTTAGGTGGCACTTTTC
GGGGAAATGTGCGCGGAACCCCTATTTGTTTATTTTTCTAAATACATTCAAATATGTATCCGCTCATGAG
ACAATAACCCTGATAAATGCTTCAATAATATTGAAAAAGGAAGAGTATGAGTATTCAACATTTCCGTGTC
GCCCTTATTCCCTTTTTTGCGGCATTTTGCCTTCCTGTTTTTGCTCACCCAGAAACGCTGGTGAAAGTAA
AAGATGCTGAAGATCAGTTGGGTGCACGAGTGGGTTACATCGAACTGGATCTCAACAGCGGTAAGATCCT
TGAGAGTTTTCGCCCCGAAGAACGTTTTCCAATGATGAGCACTTTTAAAGTTCTGCTATGTGGCGCGGTA
TTATCCCGTATTGACGCCGGGCAAGAGCAACTCGGTCGCCGCATACACTATTCTCAGAATGACTTGGTTG
AGTACTCACCAGTCACAGAAAAGCATCTTACGGATGGCATGACAGTAAGAGAATTATGCAGTGCTGCCAT
AACCATGAGTGATAACACTGCGGCCAACTTACTTCTGACAACGATCGGAGGACCGAAGGAGCTAACCGCT
TTTTTGCACAACATGGGGGATCATGTAACTCGCCTTGATCGTTGGGAACCGGAGCTGAATGAAGCCATAC
CAAACGACGAGCGTGACACCACGATGCCTGTAGCAATGGCAACAACGTTGCGCAAACTATTAACTGGCGA
ACTACTTACTCTAGCTTCCCGGCAACAATTAATAGACTGGATGGAGGCGGATAAAGTTGCAGGACCACTT
CTGCGCTCGGCCCTTCCGGCTGGCTGGTTTATTGCTGATAAATCTGGAGCCGGTGAGCGTGGGTCTCGCG
GTATCATTGCAGCACTGGGGCCAGATGGTAAGCCCTCCCGTATCGTAGTTATCTACACGACGGGGAGTCA
GGCAACTATGGATGAACGAAATAGACAGATCGCTGAGATAGGTGCCTCACTGATTAAGCATTGGTAACTG
TCAGACCAAGTTTACTCATATATACTTTAGATTGATTTAAAACTTCATTTTTAATTTAAAAGGATCTAGG
TGAAGATCCTTTTTGATAATCTCATGACCAAAATCCCTTAACGTGAGTTTTCGTTCCACTGAGCGTCAGA
CCCCGTAGAAAAGATCAAAGGATCTTCTTGAGATCCTTTTTTTCTGCGCGTAATCTGCTGCTTGCAAACA
AAAAAACCACCGCTACCAGCGGTGGTTTGTTTGCCGGATCAAGAGCTACCAACTCTTTTTCCGAAGGTAA
CTGGCTTCAGCAGAGCGCAGATACCAAATACTGTTCTTCTAGTGTAGCCGTAGTTAGGCCACCACTTCAA
GAACTCTGTAGCACCGCCTACATACCTCGCTCTGCTAATCCTGTTACCAGTGGCTGCTGCCAGTGGCGAT
AAGTCGTGTCTTACCGGGTTGGACTCAAGACGATAGTTACCGGATAAGGCGCAGCGGTCGGGCTGAACGG
GGGGTTCGTGCACACAGCCCAGCTTGGAGCGAACGACCTACACCGAACTGAGATACCTACAGCGTGAGCT
ATGAGAAAGCGCCACGCTTCCCGAAGGGAGAAAGGCGGACAGGTATCCGGTAAGCGGCAGGGTCGGAACA
GGAGAGCGCACGAGGGAGCTTCCAGGGGGAAACGCCTGGTATCTTTATAGTCCTGTCGGGTTTCGCCACC
TCTGACTTGAGCGTCGATTTTTGTGATGCTCGTCAGGGGGGCGGAGCCTATGGAAAAACGCCAGCAACGC
GGCCTTTTTACGGTTCCTGGCCTTTTGCTGGCCTTTTGCTCACATG
Features (pLannotate 1.2.2; 31 found; start..end, strand, type, name):
      1..121     +  rep_origin     RSF ori (fragment): Plasmids containing the RSF 1030 origin of replication can be propagated in E. coli cells that contain additional plasmids with compatible origins.
    123..215     +  CDS            lacI (fragment): lac repressor; lacI; The lac repressor binds to the lac operator to inhibit transcription in E. coli. This inhibition can be relieved by adding lactose or isopropyl-β-D-thiogalactopyranoside (IPTG).
    228..249     +  protein_bind   CAP binding site: CAP binding activates transcription in the presence of cAMP. E. coli catabolite activator protein
    264..294     +  promoter       lac promoter: promoter for the E. coli lac operon
    298..320     +  protein_bind   lac operator (fragment): The lac repressor binds to the lac operator to inhibit transcription in E. coli. This inhibition can be relieved by adding lactose or isopropyl-β-D-thiogalactopyranoside (IPTG). lac repressor encoded by lacI
    363..381     +  promoter       T3 promoter: promoter for bacteriophage T3 RNA polymerase
    409..635     +  promoter       RSV promoter: Rous sarcoma virus enhancer/promoter
    636..816     +  LTR            5' LTR (truncated): truncated 5' long terminal repeat (LTR) from HIV-1
    863..988     +  misc_feature   HIV-1 Ψ: packaging signal of human immunodeficiency virus type 1
    972..1335    +  CDS            HIV-1 gag (fragment): gag protein from human immunodeficiency virus 1; gag
   1481..1714    +  misc_feature   RRE: The Rev response element (RRE) of HIV-1 allows for Rev-dependent mRNA export from the nucleus to the cytoplasm.
   2091..2191    +  CDS            Rev (fragment): human immunodeficiency virus 1 (HIV-1) Rev protein; rev; enhances nuclear export of unspliced and incompletely spliced viral mRNAs
   2210..2326    +  misc_feature   cPPT/CTS: central polypurine tract and central termination sequence of HIV-1
   2406..2709    +  enhancer       CMV enhancer: human cytomegalovirus immediate early enhancer
   2710..2913    +  promoter       CMV promoter: human cytomegalovirus (CMV) immediate early promoter
   3136..3795    -  CDS            deoC1: DEOC1_STAAN - Also known as dra. Experimental evidence at protein level: Swiss-Prot protein existence level 1. Catalyzes a reversible aldol reaction between acetaldehyde and D-glyceraldehyde 3-phosphate to generate 2-deoxy-D-ribose 5- phosphate. From Staphylococcus aureus (strain N315).
   4914..5457    +  CDS            SNAP-tag® (fragment): human O6-alkylguanine-DNA-alkyltransferase variant that forms covalent bonds with benzylguanine derivatives fast-reacting variant, optimized for mammalian expression
   5509..6057    +  CDS            FTH1 (sequence withheld): FRIH_HUMAN - Also known as FTH, FTHL6. Experimental evidence at protein level: Swiss-Prot protein existence level 1. Stores iron in a soluble, non-toxic, readily available form. Important for iron homeostasis. Has ferroxidase activity. Iron is taken up in the ferrous form and deposited as ferric hydroxides after oxidation. Also plays a role in delivery of iron to cells. Mediates iron uptake in capsule cells of the developing kidney (By similarity). From Homo sapiens (Human).
   6110..6698    +  misc_feature   WPRE: woodchuck hepatitis virus posttranscriptional regulatory element
   6754..7083    +  promoter       SV40 promoter: SV40 enhancer and early promoter
   7137..7734    +  CDS            PuroR (fragment): puromycin N-acetyltransferase; pac from Streptomyces; confers resistance to puromycin
   7726..7875    +  CDS            nef (fragment): NEF_HV1LA - Experimental evidence at protein level: Swiss-Prot protein existence level 1. Extracellular Nef protein targets CD4(+) T-lymphocytes for apoptosis by interacting with CXCR4 surface receptors. From Human immunodeficiency virus type 1 group M subtype B (isolate Lai) (HIV-1).
   7861..8041    +  LTR            5' LTR (truncated): truncated 5' long terminal repeat (LTR) from HIV-1
   8113..8234    +  polyA_signal   SV40 poly(A) signal: SV40 polyadenylation signal
   8274..8409    +  rep_origin     SV40 ori: SV40 origin of replication
   8430..8448    -  promoter       T7 promoter: promoter for bacteriophage T7 RNA polymerase
   8456..8611    +  CDS            lacZα (fragment): LacZα fragment of β-galactosidase; lacZ fragment
   8616..9044    +  rep_origin     f1 ori (sequence partly withheld): f1 bacteriophage origin of replication; arrow indicates direction of (+) strand synthesis
   9097..9201    +  promoter       AmpR promoter: bla
   9202..10062   +  CDS            AmpR: β-lactamase; bla; confers resistance to ampicillin, carbenicillin, and related antibiotics
  10233..10821   +  rep_origin     ori: high-copy-number ColE1/pMB1/pBR322/pUC origin of replication
