[The description below was written by a language model from this plasmid's Addgene catalogue record and pLannotate feature annotations shown in this document.]
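Description:
pCMV_SNAP_24 is an empty third-generation-style lentiviral expression backbone of 10,881 nt, derived from pLenti CMV rtTA3 Blast. It is designed for expressing a protein of interest as a fusion to SNAP-tag and human ferritin heavy chain (FTH1) in mammalian cells. In bacteria it is maintained as a high-copy plasmid through a ColE1/pUC-type origin and selected with ampicillin via the β-lactamase gene. An f1 origin, lac and lacZα remnants, and T3 and T7 promoters are carried over from the parental cloning vector.

The viral portion has a chimeric RSV promoter driving a truncated HIV-1 5' LTR, followed by the Ψ packaging signal with a gag fragment, the RRE for Rev-dependent export of the genomic RNA, and the cPPT/CTS. A truncated LTR downstream closes the transfer cassette and is followed by an SV40 polyadenylation signal and SV40 origin.

Inside the provirus, the CMV enhancer and promoter drive the expression cassette, which ends in SNAP-tag followed by FTH1 and a WPRE to raise transcript levels. SNAP-tag reacts covalently with benzylguanine substrates. Ferritin heavy chain self-assembles into a 24-subunit cage, so the "24" in the name reflects multivalent display of the fused sequence.

Between the CMV promoter and SNAP-tag lies a long region that includes an antisense match to a bacterial deoC gene. It may be a stuffer replaced during cloning, although the record does not say so. The catalogue also lists an "SV40" tag that the feature table does not annotate as a distinct element. A separate SV40 promoter drives a puromycin resistance gene for selecting transduced cells.
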