Addgene plasmid #238191: pCMV_SNAP_24
Purpose: (Empty Backbone) Empty lentiviral vector for expressing protein sequences fused to SNAP-tag and FTH1 (24-mer), under a CMV promoter
Depositing lab: Feng Zhang. Depositing organization: Broad Institute.
Backbone
  Vector backbone: pLenti CMV rtTA3 Blast (w756-1) (Addgene #26429)
  Backbone manufacturer: Eric Campeau
  Vector type: Mammalian Expression, Lentiviral
  Selectable markers: Puromycin
  Tag / fusion protein: SNAP-FTH1 (N terminal on backbone); SV40 (N terminal on backbone)
Growth in bacteria
  Bacterial resistance: Ampicillin, 100 μg/mL
  Growth temperature: 37°C
  Growth strain: NEB Stable
  Copy number: High Copy
Gene/Insert
  Gene/Insert name: None
  Tag / fusion protein: SNAP-FTH1 (N terminal on backbone); SV40 (N terminal on backbone)
Terms and licenses: Academic/Nonprofit Terms; Industry Terms: Not Available to Industry
How to cite: pCMV_SNAP_24 was a gift from Feng Zhang (Addgene plasmid # 238191 ; http://n2t.net/addgene:238191 ; RRID:Addgene_238191)
